Addgene plasmid #18716: FLAG-SENP6m
Depositing lab: Edward Yeh. Publication: Regulation of DNA repair through deSUMOylation and SUMOylation of replication protein A complex. Dou H, Huang C, Singh M, Carpenter PB, Yeh ET. Mol Cell. 2010 Aug 13. 39(3):333-45. 10.1016/j.molcel.2010.07.021 PubMed 20705237.
Backbone
  Vector backbone: PFLAG-CMV
  Backbone manufacturer: Sigma
  Backbone size w/o insert (bp): 4700
  Vector type: Mammalian Expression
Growth in bacteria
  Bacterial resistance: Ampicillin, 100 μg/mL
  Growth temperature: 37°C
  Growth strain: DH5alpha
  Copy number: High Copy
Gene/Insert
  Gene/Insert name: FLAG-SENP6m
  Species: H. sapiens (human)
  Insert size (bp): 3340
  Mutation: C1030A
  GenBank ID: BC028583
  Entrez Gene: SENP6 (a.k.a. SSP1, SUSP1)
  Tag / fusion protein: FLAG (N terminal on backbone)
  Cloning method: Restriction Enzyme; 5′ cloning site KpnI (not destroyed); 3′ cloning site XbaI (not destroyed)
  Sequencing primers: 5′ CMV-F
Terms and licenses: Academic/Nonprofit Terms; Industry Terms: Not Available to Industry
How to cite: FLAG-SENP6m was a gift from Edward Yeh (Addgene plasmid # 18716 ; http://n2t.net/addgene:18716 ; RRID:Addgene_18716)
