[The description below was written by a language model from this plasmid's Addgene catalogue record.]
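Description:
FLAG-SENP6m is a mammalian expression plasmid built on the commercial pFLAG-CMV backbone (about 4.7 kb without insert). It carries a roughly 3.3 kb human SENP6 (also called SSP1 or SUSP1) coding sequence cloned between KpnI and XbaI sites, both of which were preserved. The backbone name and the use of a CMV forward sequencing primer point to expression from the cytomegalovirus immediate-early promoter, a strong constitutive promoter in most mammalian cell lines. The backbone supplies an N-terminal FLAG epitope, so the protein can be detected or immunoprecipitated with anti-FLAG antibodies. In bacteria the plasmid is maintained at high copy and selected with ampicillin. No mammalian selection marker is listed, and no feature table is provided, so other backbone elements cannot be confirmed from the record.

The "m" in the name marks a mutant form of the insert carrying a C1030A substitution. SENP6 is a SUMO-specific cysteine protease that removes SUMO from modified proteins. Replacing a cysteine with alanine at this position is consistent with disabling the catalytic residue to give an enzymatically inactive protein, although the record does not explicitly state this consequence. Such mutants typically serve as negative controls alongside wild-type enzyme, or as tools for separating catalytic activity from substrate binding. The associated publication concerns the regulation of DNA repair through SUMOylation and deSUMOylation of the replication protein A complex. The plasmid is therefore likely used in transfection experiments that ask whether SENP6 protease activity affects the SUMO status of RPA.
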