>Addgene plasmid #18716 | FLAG-SENP6m | addgene partial sequence | sequence record 24596 | CMV-F 5'-CGCAAATGGGCGGTAGGCGTG-3'
CNNGGGCTTTAGCGACTCGTTAGTGACCGTCAGAATTGATCTACCATGGACTACAAAGACGATGACGACA
AGCTTGCGGCCGCGAATTCATCGATAGATCTGATATCGGTACCAATGGCGGCCGGCAAGAGCGGCGGTAG
CGCAGGGGAGATTACTTTTCTGGAAGCTTTGGCTAGATCAGAGTCTAAGAGAGGTGGAGGTTTTAAAAAT
AATTGGAGCTTTGATCATGAAGAAGAAAGTGAAGGAGATACAGATAAAGATGGGACAAATCTGCTCAGTG
TGGATGAAGATGAGGATTCTGAAACCTCAAAAGGAAAAAAGTTAAATCGTCGATCTGAAATTGTTGCTAA
TAGCTCTGGTGAATTCATCTTGAAGACATATGTAAGACGAAACAAGTCTGAAAGTTTTAAAACTTTGAAA
GGCAACCCAATTGGACTTAACATGTTGAGCAACAATAAGAAATTGAGTGAAAATATGCAAAATACGTCAT
TATGTTCTGGAACTGTAGTTCATGGTAGACGTTTTCATCATGCTCATGCACAGATACCAGTAGTAAAAAC
AGCAGGCCAAAGGAAAGAATACCCACCTCATGTCCAAAAAGTTGAAATTAATCCTGTAAGGTTAAGTCGG
CCCCCCNGGGTTGAACGTATAATGNGAGAAACAGAAGAGTCCGAATCACAAGTGGAGCCTGAAATTAAGA
GGAAAGTACCACAGAAACGGCACTGTAGTACCTATCAGCCTGCTCTTCTCTATCTCCTGCTTCAAAAAAT
GTTTAACCCATTTAGAGGATTGCAAGGANTGCNGACANGCTATTCN
